Addgene plasmid #248988: pKlab897-HBEGF-2a-3xFLAG-BRCA1(full-length)-2a-mRuby3-HBBIVS2-WPRE
Purpose: This plasmid expresses the BRCA1 protein sequence, the construct includes a HBBIVS2 intron sequence at the 3' end of the mRuby sequence to improve the stable integration into cell lines
Depositing lab: Georgios Karras. Depositing organization: University of Texas MD Anderson Cancer Center. Publication: HSP90 buffers deleterious genetic variations in BRCA1. Gracia B, Zhang XH, Montes P, Pham TC, Huang M, Chen J, Karras GI. Mol Cell. 2025 Nov 19:S1097-2765(25)00867-6. doi: 10.1016/j.molcel.2025.10.026. PubMed 41265458.
Backbone
  Vector backbone: Xential template for knock-in at the HBEGF locus
  Vector type: CRISPR
  Selectable markers: HBEGF(Exon4mut&Exon5), mRuby3
Growth in bacteria
  Bacterial resistance: Ampicillin, 100 μg/mL
  Growth temperature: 37°C
  Growth strain: DH5alpha
  Copy number: High Copy
Gene/Insert
  Gene/Insert name: BRCA1
  Species: H. sapiens (human)
  Entrez Gene: BRCA1 (a.k.a. BRCAI, BRCC1, BROVCA1, FANCS, IRIS, PNCA4, PPP1R53, PSCP, RNF53)
  Tag / fusion protein: 3x-FLAG-V5 (N terminal on insert)
  Cloning method: Gibson Cloning
Resource information
  A portion of this plasmid was derived from a plasmid made by: based on vectors from Li et al. Nat Comms 2021 (PMID: 33479216)
Terms and licenses: Academic/Nonprofit Terms; Industry Terms: Not Available to Industry
How to cite: pKlab897-HBEGF-2a-3xFLAG-BRCA1(full-length)-2a-mRuby3-HBBIVS2-WPRE was a gift from Georgios Karras (Addgene plasmid # 248988 ; http://n2t.net/addgene:248988 ; RRID:Addgene_248988)
