[The description below was written by a language model from this plasmid's Addgene catalogue record and pLannotate feature annotations shown in this document.]
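Description:
pKlab897-HBEGF-2a-3xFLAG-BRCA1(full-length)-2a-mRuby3-HBBIVS2-WPRE is a 12.6 kb CRISPR knock-in donor built on a Xential-type repair template for targeted integration at the human HBEGF locus. It is propagated in E. coli as a high-copy plasmid with a ColE1/pUC-type origin and ampicillin resistance. The backbone also carries remnants of a standard cloning vector: an M13 origin fragment, a lacZα fragment and a T7 promoter.

No mammalian promoter is annotated upstream of the cassette, which fits a design in which expression depends on the endogenous HBEGF gene after integration. The payload begins with a short HBEGF fragment, followed by an adenovirus splice acceptor placed directly before a second HBEGF coding fragment. The catalogue lists this as mutated exon 4 plus exon 5. HBEGF is the diphtheria toxin receptor, and in the Xential approach the mutated exon makes correctly edited cells toxin-resistant, so they can be selected. The construct name indicates that a 2A peptide links this segment to N-terminally tagged, full-length human BRCA1. The catalogue gives the tag as 3xFLAG-V5, but only 3xFLAG and a residual attB1 fragment are annotated. A second 2A peptide then links BRCA1 to mRuby3, a red fluorescent marker of edited, expressing cells.

Downstream of mRuby3 lie a human β-globin intron (HBBIVS2, annotated as two fragments), a WPRE and a bGH polyadenylation signal, elements that generally support transcript processing and expression. The depositor states that the intron was included to improve stable integration into cell lines. The plasmid is used to generate cell lines stably expressing tagged BRCA1. The guide RNA and nuclease are not annotated on it and presumably must be supplied separately.
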