Features (pLannotate 1.2.2; 18 found; start..end, strand, type, name):
     53..93      -  rep_origin     RSF ori (fragment): Plasmids containing the RSF 1030 origin of replication can be propagated in E. coli cells that contain additional plasmids with compatible origins.
    171..759     -  rep_origin     ori: high-copy-number ColE1/pMB1/pBR322/pUC origin of replication
    930..1790    -  CDS            AmpR: β-lactamase; bla; confers resistance to ampicillin, carbenicillin, and related antibiotics
   1791..1895    -  promoter       AmpR promoter: bla
   1921..2052    -  rep_origin     M13 ori (fragment): M13 bacteriophage origin of replication; arrow indicates direction of (+) strand synthesis
   2073..2227    -  CDS            lacZα (fragment): LacZα fragment of β-galactosidase; lacZ fragment
   2261..2279    +  promoter       T7 promoter: promoter for bacteriophage T7 RNA polymerase
   2317..2397    +  CDS            HBEGF (fragment): HBEGF_CHLAE - Also known as DTR, HEGFL. Experimental evidence at protein level: Swiss-Prot protein existence level 1. Growth factor that mediates its effects via EGFR, ERBB2 and ERBB4. Required for normal cardiac valve formation and normal heart function. Promotes smooth muscle cell proliferation. May be involved in macrophage-mediated cellular proliferation. It is mitogenic for fibroblasts, but not endothelial cells. It is able to bind EGF receptor/EGFR with higher affinity than EGF itself and is a far more potent mitogen for smooth muscle cells than EGF. Also acts as a diphtheria toxin recep
   3073..3140    +  misc_feature   Ad SA (fragment): adenovirus major late transcript splice acceptor (Friedrich and Soriano, 1991)
   3140..3364    +  CDS            HBEGF (fragment): HBEGF_CHLAE - Also known as DTR, HEGFL. Experimental evidence at protein level: Swiss-Prot protein existence level 1. Growth factor that mediates its effects via EGFR, ERBB2 and ERBB4. Required for normal cardiac valve formation and normal heart function. Promotes smooth muscle cell proliferation. May be involved in macrophage-mediated cellular proliferation. It is mitogenic for fibroblasts, but not endothelial cells. It is able to bind EGF receptor/EGFR with higher affinity than EGF itself and is a far more potent mitogen for smooth muscle cells than EGF. Also acts as a diphtheria toxin recep
   3443..3508    +  CDS            3xFLAG: three tandem FLAG® epitope tags, followed by an enterokinase cleavage site
   3534..3551    +  protein_bind   attB1 (fragment): mutant version of attB; core recombination site for the Gateway® BP reaction BP Clonase™
   3557..9142    +  CDS            BRCA1: BRCA1_HUMAN - Also known as RNF53. Experimental evidence at protein level: Swiss-Prot protein existence level 1. E3 ubiquitin-protein ligase that specifically mediates the formation of 'Lys-6'-linked polyubiquitin chains and plays a central role in DNA repair by facilitating cellular responses to DNA damage (PubMed:12890688, PubMed:14976165, PubMed:16818604, PubMed:17525340, PubMed:12887909, PubMed:10500182, PubMed:19261748). It is unclear whether it also mediates the formation of other types of polyubiquitin chains (PubMed:12890688). The BRCA1-BARD1 heterodimer coordinates a diverse range of
   9228..9937    +  CDS            mRuby3 (fragment): monomeric red fluorescent protein derived from mRuby2, with improved brightness and photostability (Bajar et al., 2016)
   9970..10058   +  intron         β-globin intron (fragment): internally truncated intron from human β-globin
  10428..10819   +  intron         β-globin intron (fragment): internally truncated intron from human β-globin
  10903..11491   +  misc_feature   WPRE: woodchuck hepatitis virus posttranscriptional regulatory element
  11535..11646   +  polyA_signal   bGH poly(A) signal: bovine growth hormone polyadenylation signal
>Addgene plasmid #248988 | pKlab897-HBEGF-2a-3xFLAG-BRCA1(full-length)-2a-mRuby3-HBBIVS2-WPRE | addgene full sequence | sequence record 495729 | Addgene NGS Result
GTGCCAGCTGCATTAACATGGTCATAGCTGTTTCCTTGCGTATTGGGCGCTCTCCGCTTCCTCGCTCACT
GACTCGCTGCGCTCGGTCGTTCGGGTAAAGCCTGGGGTGCCTAATGAGCAAAAGGCCAGCAAAAGGCCAG
GAACCGTAAAAAGGCCGCGTTGCTGGCGTTTTTCCATAGGCTCCGCCCCCCTGACGAGCATCACAAAAAT
CGACGCTCAAGTCAGAGGTGGCGAAACCCGACAGGACTATAAAGATACCAGGCGTTTCCCCCTGGAAGCT
CCCTCGTGCGCTCTCCTGTTCCGACCCTGCCGCTTACCGGATACCTGTCCGCCTTTCTCCCTTCGGGAAG
CGTGGCGCTTTCTCATAGCTCACGCTGTAGGTATCTCAGTTCGGTGTAGGTCGTTCGCTCCAAGCTGGGC
TGTGTGCACGAACCCCCCGTTCAGCCCGACCGCTGCGCCTTATCCGGTAACTATCGTCTTGAGTCCAACC
CGGTAAGACACGACTTATCGCCACTGGCAGCAGCCACTGGTAACAGGATTAGCAGAGCGAGGTATGTAGG
CGGTGCTACAGAGTTCTTGAAGTGGTGGCCTAACTACGGCTACACTAGAAGAACAGTATTTGGTATCTGC
GCTCTGCTGAAGCCAGTTACCTTCGGAAAAAGAGTTGGTAGCTCTTGATCCGGCAAACAAACCACCGCTG
GTAGCGGTGGTTTTTTTGTTTGCAAGCAGCAGATTACGCGCAGAAAAAAAGGATCTCAAGAAGATCCTTT
GATCTTTTCTACGGGGTCTGACGCTCAGTGGAACGAAAACTCACGTTAAGGGATTTTGGTCATGAGATTA
TCAAAAAGGATCTTCACCTAGATCCTTTTAAATTAAAAATGAAGTTTTAAATCAATCTAAAGTATATATG
AGTAAACTTGGTCTGACAGTTACCAATGCTTAATCAGTGAGGCACCTATCTCAGCGATCTGTCTATTTCG
TTCATCCATAGTTGCCTGACTCCCCGTCGTGTAGATAACTACGATACGGGAGGGCTTACCATCTGGCCCC
AGTGCTGCAATGATACCGCGAGAACCACGCTCACCGGCTCCAGATTTATCAGCAATAAACCAGCCAGCCG
GAAGGGCCGAGCGCAGAAGTGGTCCTGCAACTTTATCCGCCTCCATCCAGTCTATTAATTGTTGCCGGGA
AGCTAGAGTAAGTAGTTCGCCAGTTAATAGTTTGCGCAACGTTGTTGCCATTGCTACAGGCATCGTGGTG
TCACGCTCGTCGTTTGGTATGGCTTCATTCAGCTCCGGTTCCCAACGATCAAGGCGAGTTACATGATCCC
CCATGTTGTGCAAAAAAGCGGTTAGCTCCTTCGGTCCTCCGATCGTTGTCAGAAGTAAGTTGGCCGCAGT
GTTATCACTCATGGTTATGGCAGCACTGCATAATTCTCTTACTGTCATGCCATCCGTAAGATGCTTTTCT
GTGACTGGTGAGTACTCAACCAAGTCATTCTGAGAATAGTGTATGCGGCGACCGAGTTGCTCTTGCCCGG
CGTCAATACGGGATAATACCGCGCCACATAGCAGAACTTTAAAAGTGCTCATCATTGGAAAACGTTCTTC
GGGGCGAAAACTCTCAAGGATCTTACCGCTGTTGAGATCCAGTTCGATGTAACCCACTCGTGCACCCAAC
TGATCTTCAGCATCTTTTACTTTCACCAGCGTTTCTGGGTGAGCAAAAACAGGAAGGCAAAATGCCGCAA
AAAAGGGAATAAGGGCGACACGGAAATGTTGAATACTCATACTCTTCCTTTTTCAATATTATTGAAGCAT
TTATCAGGGTTATTGTCTCATGAGCGGATACATATTTGAATGTATTTAGAAAAATAAACAAATAGGGGTT
CCGCGCACATTTCCCCGAAAAGTGCCACCTAAATTGTAAGCGTTAATATTTTGTTAAAATTCGCGTTAAA
TTTTTGTTAAATCAGCTCATTTTTTAACCAATAGGCCGAAATCGGCAAAATCCCTTATAAATCAAAAGAA
TAGACCGAGATAGGGTTGAGTGGCCGCTACAGGGCGCTCCCATTCGCCATTCAGGCTGCGCAACTGTTGG
GAAGGGCGTTTCGGTGCGGGCCTCTTCGCTATTACGCCAGCTGGCGAAAGGGGGATGTGCTGCAAGGCGA
TTAAGTTGGGTAACGCCAGGGTTTTCCCAGTCACGACGTTGTAAAACGACGGCCAGTCCCCCGGTCAGGC
AACATCACCCGAGCGCGACGTAATACGACTCACTATAGGGCGAATTGGCGGAAGGCCGTCAAGGCCGCAT
ACGCGTCCATGTCTTCGGAAATACAAGGACTTCTGCATCCATGGAGAATGCAAATATGTGAAGGAGCTCC
GGGCTCCCTCCTGCATGTAAGTGCCCCTTCCCCAGGGCTGAATCTCATCAGCACACTTTGTCAGCCACGT
GGCTGTTCCTCGTTGTCACTGTTCCTTGAATTCATGATTTCACCCAGTTTCTTCTCAACCTCTGGGCGGA
AGTTGGGAGGAGGGGAAATATATTTTTAGTCAGCGGAAGCCCCCTCCCCCCTATAGGATGCAATTTCCTG
TGGTATGGTTTTGTGACGTGCTTTAATCCTTGGGGACATTTCCTGCTTGCCCAGAAATGAGCATGTGGCT
AGGACAGCTGGCACCTGAAGGCAGGCCCTTAATTCTTGCCTGATGCCCTACTCTGGGAGGGAGAAGCCAG
TAGGAAACATGGCAGAGTGGGCTTCCAGGGCAGAGTAGAGCTCCTGTGGGAAGGTAGGAAGTGCATTTGG
ATGCATGATGTATAGGTATGTGTGTATTTGGGTTTATGTGCATGTAAGTGTGCAAATGTGGATTGACTGT
GAGGCATGGCAGGACTGTACAGAGAGGGATCATCATGGCGGCAGGTTGAGGCCTCTCTTTCTTCTTCCTT
ATCCCAGCAAGGACGAGGAGGTGGGAGACATGGAGAGTACTGGCCTTTGGCCACGTTGTGAGAGAACAAT
TCCTTTGTGCAGGGTTCACAGGAAATGGAACCTGACCCATTAGGCATCAGCCCCCGGAATTCTAGGGCGC
AGTAGTCCAGGGTTTCCTTGATGATGTCATACTTATCCTGTCCCTTTTTTTTCCACAGCTGCCACCCGGG
TTACCATGGAAAAAGGTGTCATGGGCTGAGCCTCCCAGTGGAAAATCGCTTATATACCTATGACCACACA
ACCATCCTGGCCGTGGTGGCTGTGGTGCTGTCATCTGTCTGTCTGCTGGTCATCGTGGGGCTTCTCATGT
TTAGGTACCATAGGAGAGGAGGTTATGATGTGGAAAATGAAGAGAAAGTGAAGTTGGGCATGACTAATTC
CCACGGATCCGAGGGCAGAGGAAGTCTGCTAACATGCGGTGACGTCGAGGAGAATCCTGGCCCAGCACCG
GGATCCACCGGTGACTACAAAGACCATGACGGTGATTATAAAGATCATGACATCGACTACAAGGATGACG
ATGACAAGCCAGTGTGGTGGAATTCGATATCAACAAGTTTGTACAAAAAAGTTGGCGATTTATCTGCTCT
TCGCGTTGAAGAAGTACAAAATGTCATTAATGCTATGCAGAAAATCTTAGAGTGTCCCATCTGTCTGGAG
TTGATCAAGGAACCGGTGTCCACAAAGTGTGACCACATATTTTGCAAATTTTGCATGCTGAAACTTCTCA
ACCAGAAGAAAGGGCCTTCACAGTGTCCTTTATGTAAGAATGATATAACCAAAAGGAGCCTACAAGAAAG
TACGAGATTTAGTCAACTTGTTGAAGAGCTATTGAAAATCATTTGTGCTTTTCAGCTTGACACAGGTTTG
GAGTATGCAAACAGCTATAATTTTGCAAAAAAGGAAAATAACTCTCCTGAACATCTAAAAGATGAAGTTT
CTATCATCCAAAGTATGGGCTACAGAAACCGTGCCAAAAGACTTCTACAGAGTGAACCCGAAAATCCTTC
CTTGCAGGAAACCAGTCTCAGTGTCCAACTCTCTAACCTTGGAACTGTGAGAACTCTGAGGACAAAGCAG
CGGATACAACCTCAAAAGACGTCTGTCTACATTGAATTGGGATCTGATTCTTCTGAAGATACCGTTAATA
AGGCAACTTATTGCAGTGTGGGAGATCAAGAATTGTTACAAATCACCCCTCAAGGAACCAGGGATGAAAT
CAGTTTGGATTCTGCAAAAAAGGCTGCTTGTGAATTTTCTGAGACGGATGTAACAAATACTGAACATCAT
CAACCCAGTAATAATGATTTGAACACCACTGAGAAGCGTGCAGCTGAGAGGCATCCAGAAAAGTATCAGG
GTAGTTCTGTTTCAAACTTGCATGTGGAGCCATGTGGCACAAATACTCATGCCAGCTCATTACAGCATGA
GAACAGCAGTTTATTACTCACTAAAGACAGAATGAATGTAGAAAAGGCTGAATTCTGTAATAAAAGCAAA
CAGCCTGGCTTAGCAAGGAGCCAACATAACAGATGGGCTGGAAGTAAGGAAACATGTAATGATAGGCGGA
CTCCCAGCACAGAAAAAAAGGTAGATCTGAATGCTGATCCCCTGTGTGAGAGAAAAGAATGGAATAAGCA
GAAACTGCCATGCTCAGAGAATCCTAGAGATACTGAAGATGTTCCTTGGATAACACTAAATAGCAGCATT
CAGAAAGTTAATGAGTGGTTTTCCAGAAGTGATGAACTGTTAGGTTCTGATGACTCACATGATGGGGAGT
CTGAATCAAATGCCAAAGTAGCTGATGTATTGGACGTTCTAAATGAGGTAGATGAATATTCTGGTTCTTC
AGAGAAAATAGACTTACTGGCCAGTGATCCTCATGAGGCTTTAATATGTAAAAGTGAAAGAGTTCACTCC
AAATCAGTAGAGAGTAATATTGAAGACAAAATATTTGGGAAAACCTATCGGAAGAAGGCAAGCCTCCCCA
ACTTAAGCCATGTAACTGAAAATCTAATTATAGGAGCATTTGTTACTGAGCCACAGATAATACAAGAGCG
TCCCCTCACAAATAAATTAAAGCGTAAAAGGAGACCTACATCAGGCCTTCATCCTGAGGATTTTATCAAG
AAAGCAGATTTGGCAGTTCAAAAGACTCCTGAAATGATAAATCAGGGAACTAACCAAACGGAGCAGAATG
GTCAAGTGATGAATATTACTAATAGTGGTCATGAGAATAAAACAAAAGGTGATTCTATTCAGAATGAGAA
AAATCCTAACCCAATAGAATCACTCGAAAAAGAATCTGCTTTCAAAACGAAAGCTGAACCTATAAGCAGC
AGTATAAGCAATATGGAACTCGAATTAAATATCCACAATTCAAAAGCACCTAAAAAGAATAGGCTGAGGA
GGAAGTCTTCTACCAGGCATATTCATGCGCTTGAACTAGTAGTCAGTAGAAATCTAAGCCCACCTAATTG
TACTGAATTGCAAATTGATAGTTGTTCTAGCAGTGAAGAGATAAAGAAAAAAAAGTACAACCAAATGCCA
GTCAGGCACAGCAGAAACCTACAACTCATGGAAGGTAAAGAACCTGCAACTGGAGCCAAGAAGAGTAACA
AGCCAAATGAACAGACAAGTAAAAGACATGACAGTGATACTTTCCCAGAGCTGAAGTTAACAAATGCACC
TGGTTCTTTTACTAAGTGTTCAAATACCAGTGAACTTAAAGAATTTGTCAATCCTAGCCTTCCAAGAGAA
GAAAAAGAAGAGAAACTAGAAACAGTTAAAGTGTCTAATAATGCTGAAGACCCCAAAGATCTCATGTTAA
GTGGAGAAAGGGTTTTGCAAACTGAAAGATCTGTAGAGAGTAGCAGTATTTCACTGGTACCTGGTACTGA
TTATGGCACTCAGGAAAGTATCTCGTTACTGGAAGTTAGCACTCTAGGGAAGGCAAAAACAGAACCAAAT
AAATGTGTGAGTCAGTGTGCAGCATTTGAAAACCCCAAGGGACTAATTCATGGTTGTTCCAAAGATAATA
GAAATGACACAGAAGGCTTTAAGTATCCATTGGGACATGAAGTTAACCACAGTCGGGAAACAAGCATAGA
AATGGAAGAAAGTGAACTTGATGCTCAGTATTTGCAGAATACATTCAAGGTTTCAAAGCGCCAGTCATTT
GCTCTGTTTTCAAATCCAGGAAATGCAGAAGAGGAATGTGCAACATTCTCTGCCCACTCTGGGTCCTTAA
AGAAACAAAGTCCAAAAGTCACTTTTGAATGTGAACAAAAGGAAGAAAATCAAGGAAAGAATGAGTCTAA
TATCAAGCCTGTACAGACAGTTAATATCACTGCAGGCTTTCCTGTGGTTGGTCAGAAAGATAAGCCAGTT
GATAATGCCAAATGTAGTATCAAAGGAGGCTCTAGGTTTTGTCTATCATCTCAGTTCAGAGGCAACGAAA
CTGGACTCATTACTCCAAATAAACATGGACTTTTACAAAACCCATATCGTATACCACCACTTTTTCCCAT
CAAGTCATTTGTTAAAACTAAATGTAAGAAAAATCTGCTAGAGGAAAACTTTGAGGAACATTCAATGTCA
CCTGAAAGAGAAATGGGAAATGAGAACATTCCAAGTACAGTGAGCACAATTAGCCGTAATAACATTAGAG
AAAATGTTTTTAAAGGAGCCAGCTCAAGCAATATTAATGAAGTAGGTTCCAGTACTAATGAAGTGGGCTC
CAGTATTAATGAAATAGGTTCCAGTGATGAAAACATTCAAGCAGAACTAGGTAGAAACAGAGGGCCAAAA
TTGAATGCTATGCTTAGATTAGGGGTTTTGCAACCTGAGGTCTATAAACAAAGTCTTCCTGGAAGTAATT
GTAAGCATCCTGAAATAAAAAAGCAAGAATATGAAGAAGTAGTTCAGACTGTTAATACAGATTTCTCTCC
ATATCTGATTTCAGATAACTTAGAACAGCCTATGGGAAGTAGTCATGCATCTCAGGTTTGTTCTGAGACA
CCTGATGACCTGTTAGATGATGGTGAAATAAAGGAAGATACTAGTTTTGCTGAAAATGACATTAAGGAAA
GTTCTGCTGTTTTTAGCAAAAGCGTCCAGAGAGGAGAGCTTAGCAGGAGTCCTAGCCCTTTCACCCATAC
ACATTTGGCTCAGGGTTACCGAAGAGGGGCCAAGAAATTAGAGTCCTCAGAAGAGAACTTATCTAGTGAG
GATGAAGAGCTTCCCTGCTTCCAACACTTGTTATTTGGTAAAGTAAACAATATACCTTCTCAGTCTACTA
GGCATAGCACCGTTGCTACCGAGTGTCTGTCTAAGAACACAGAGGAGAATTTATTATCATTGAAGAATAG
CTTAAATGACTGCAGTAACCAGGTAATATTGGCAAAGGCATCTCAGGAACATCACCTTAGTGAGGAAACA
AAATGTTCTGCTAGCTTGTTTTCTTCACAGTGCAGTGAATTGGAAGACTTGACTGCAAATACAAACACCC
AGGATCCTTTCTTGATTGGTTCTTCCAAACAAATGAGGCATCAGTCTGAAAGCCAGGGAGTTGGTCTGAG
TGACAAGGAATTGGTTTCAGATGATGAAGAAAGAGGAACGGGCTTGGAAGAAAATAATCAAGAAGAGCAA
AGCATGGATTCAAACTTAGGTGAAGCAGCATCTGGGTGTGAGAGTGAAACAAGCGTCTCTGAAGACTGCT
CAGGGCTATCCTCTCAGAGTGACATTTTAACCACTCAGCAGAGGGATACCATGCAACATAACCTGATAAA
GCTCCAGCAGGAAATGGCTGAACTAGAAGCTGTGTTAGAACAGCATGGGAGCCAGCCTTCTAACAGCTAC
CCTTCCATCATAAGTGACTCCTCTGCCCTTGAGGACCTGCGAAATCCAGAACAAAGCACATCAGAAAAAG
CAGTATTAACTTCACAGAAAAGTAGTGAATACCCTATAAGCCAGAATCCAGAAGGCCTTTCTGCTGACAA
GTTTGAGGTGTCTGCAGATAGTTCTACCAGTAAAAATAAAGAACCAGGAGTGGAAAGGTCATCCCCTTCT
AAATGCCCATCATTAGATGATAGGTGGTACATGCACAGTTGCTCTGGGAGTCTTCAGAATAGAAACTACC
CATCTCAAGAGGAGCTCATTAAGGTTGTTGATGTGGAGGAGCAACAGCTGGAAGAGTCTGGGCCACACGA
TTTGACGGAAACATCTTACTTGCCAAGGCAAGATCTAGAGGGAACCCCTTACCTGGAATCTGGAATCAGC
CTCTTCTCTGATGACCCTGAATCTGATCCTTCTGAAGACAGAGCCCCAGAGTCAGCTCGTGTTGGCAACA
TACCATCTTCAACCTCTGCATTGAAAGTTCCCCAATTGAAAGTTGCAGAATCTGCCCAGGGTCCAGCTGC
TGCTCATACTACTGATACTGCTGGGTATAATGCAATGGAAGAAAGTGTGAGCAGGGAGAAGCCAGAATTG
ACAGCTTCAACAGAAAGGGTCAACAAAAGAATGTCCATGGTGGTGTCTGGCCTGACCCCAGAAGAATTTA
TGCTCGTGTACAAGTTTGCCAGAAAACACCACATCACTTTAACTAATCTAATTACTGAAGAGACTACTCA
TGTTGTTATGAAAACAGATGCTGAGTTTGTGTGTGAACGGACACTGAAATATTTTCTAGGAATTGCGGGA
GGAAAATGGGTAGTTAGCTATTTCTGGGTGACCCAGTCTATTAAAGAAAGAAAAATGCTGAATGAGCATG
ATTTTGAAGTCAGAGGAGATGTGGTCAATGGAAGAAACCACCAAGGTCCAAAGCGAGCAAGAGAATCCCA
GGACAGAAAGATCTTCAGGGGGCTAGAAATCTGTTGCTATGGGCCCTTCACCAACATGCCCACAGATCAA
CTGGAATGGATGGTACAGCTGTGTGGTGCTTCTGTGGTGAAGGAGCTTTCATCATTCACCCTTGGCACAG
GTGTCCACCCAATTGTGGTTGTGCAGCCAGATGCCTGGACAGAGGACAATGGCTTCCATGCAATTGGGCA
GATGTGTGAGGCACCTGTGGTGACCCGAGAGTGGGTGTTGGACAGTGTAGCACTCTACCAGTGCCAGGAG
CTGGACACCTACCTGATACCCCAGATCCCCCACAGCCACTACACCGGTGGCTCCGCCACCAATTTCAGCC
TGCTCAAGCAGGCTGGCGACGTGGAGGAAAACCCAGGACCTGCGCCGGGTTCGCAATTGGTGTCTAAGGG
CGAAGAGCTGATCAAGGAAAATATGCGTATGAAGGTGGTCATGGAAGGTTCGGTCAACGGCCACCAATTC
AAATGCACAGGTGAAGGAGAAGGCAGACCGTACGAGGGAGTGCAAACCATGAGGATCAAAGTCATCGAGG
GAGGACCCCTGCCATTTGCCTTTGACATTCTTGCCACGTCGTTCATGTATGGCAGCCGTACCTTTATCAA
GTACCCGGCCGACATCCCTGATTTCTTTAAACAGTCCTTTCCTGAGGGTTTTACTTGGGAAAGAGTTACG
AGATACGAAGATGGTGGAGTCGTCACCGTCACGCAGGACACCAGCCTTGAGGATGGCGAGCTCGTCTACA
ACGTCAAGGTCAGAGGGGTAAACTTTCCCTCCAATGGTCCCGTGATGCAGAAGAAGACCAAGGGTTGGGA
GCCTAATACAGAGATGATGTATCCAGCAGATGGTGGTCTGAGAGGATACACTGACATCGCACTGAAAGTT
GATGGTGGTGGCCATCTGCACTGCAACTTCGTGACAACTTACAGGTCAAAAAAGACCGTCGGGAACATCA
AGATGCCCGGTGTCCATGCCGTTGATCACCGCCTGGAAAGGATCGAGGAGAGTGACAATGAAACCTACGT
AGTGCAAAGAGAAGTGGCAGTTGCCAAATACAGCAACCTTGGTGGTGGCATGGACGAGCTGTACAAGTAA
TAGTAAACGCTAGCGTTTAAACCTTCAGGGTGAGTCTATGGGACGCTTGATGTTTTCTTTCCCCTTCTTT
TCTATGGTTAAGTTCATGTCATAGGAAGGGGATAAGTAACAGGGTACAGTTTAGAATGGGAAACAGACGA
ATGATTGCATCAGTGTGGAAGTCTCAGGATCGTTTTAGTTTCTTTTATTTGCTGTTCATAACAATTGTTT
TCTTTTGTTTAATTCTTGCTTTCTTTTTTTTTCTTCTCCGCAATTTTTACTATTATACTTAATGCCTTAA
CATTGTGTATAACAAAAGGAAATATCTCTGAGATACATTAAGTAACTTAAAAAAAAACTTTACACAGTCT
GCCTAGTACATTACTATTTGGAATATATGTGTGCTTATTTGCATATTCATAATCTCCCTACTTTATTTTC
TTTTATTTTTAATTGATACATAATCATTATACATATTTATGGGTTAAAGTGTAATGTTTTAATATGTGTA
CACATATTGACCAAATCAGGGTAATTTTGCATTTGTAATTTTAAAAAATGCTTTCTTCTTTTAATATACT
TTTTTGTTTATCTTATTTCTAATACTTTCCCTAATCTCTTTCTTTCAGGGCAATAATGATACAATGTATC
ATGCCTCTTTGCACCATTCTAAAGAATAACAGTGATAATTTCTGGGTTAAGGCAATAGCAATATCTCTGC
ATATAAATATTTCTGCATATAAATTGTAACTGATGTAAGAGGTTTCATATTGCTAATAGCAGCTACAATC
CAGCTACCATTCTGCTTTTATTTTATGGTTGGGATAAGGCTGGATTATTCTGAGTCCAAGCTAGGCCCTT
TTGCTAATCATGTTCATACCTCTTATCTTCCTCCCACAGCTCCTGGGCAACGTGCTGTTTAAACCCGCTG
ATCAGCCTCGAGCTAGCGTCGACTAATGATAAGTTTAAACGCTAGCGTCGACAATCAACCTCTGGATTAC
AAAATTTGTGAAAGATTGACTGGTATTCTTAACTATGTTGCTCCTTTTACGCTATGTGGATACGCTGCTT
TAATGCCTTTGTATCATGCTATTGCTTCCCGTATGGCCTTCATTTTCTCCTCCTTGTATAAATCCTGGTT
GCTGTCTCTTTATGAGGAGTTGTGGCCCGTTGTCAGGCAACGTGGCGTGGTGTGCACTGTGTTTGCTGAC
GCAACCCCCACTGGTTGGGGCATTGCCACCACCTGTCAGCTCCTTTCCGGGACTTTCGCTTTCCCCCTCC
CTATTGCCACGGCGGAACTCATCGCCGCCTGCCTTGCCCGCTGCTGGACAGGGGCTCGGCTGTTGGGCAC
TGACAATTCCGTGGTGTTGTCGGGGAAGCTGACGTCCTTTCCATGGCTGCTCGCCTGTGTTGCCACCTGG
ATTCTGCGCGGGACGTCCTTCTGCTACGTCCCTTCGGCCCTCAATCCAGCGGACCTTCCTTCCCGCGGCC
TGCTGCCGGCTCTGCGGCCTCTTCCGCGTCTTCGCCTTCGCCCTCAGACGAGTCGGATCTCCCTTTGGGC
CGCCTCCCCGCCTGTAATCTAGATAGTCAGTTTAAACCCGCTGATCAGCCTCGACTGTGCCTTCTAGTTG
CCAGCCATCTGTTGTTTGCCCCTCCCCCGTGCCTTCCTTGACCCTGGAAGGTGCCACTCCCACTGTCCTT
TCCTAATAAAATGAGGAAATTGCATCGCATTGTCTGAGTAGGTGTCATTCTATTCTGGGGGGTGGGGTGG
GGCAGGACAGCAAGGGGGGGGATTGGGAAGACAATAGCAGGCATGCTGGGGATGCGGTGGGCTCTATGGC
TTCTCTCGAGGTCAGGCAACATCACCCCTTCCCTGGGTAGGTGTGTGGGTGGAGGGGCTGTGGGTTCCTT
AGCCTCTCTCCTAAGCCAAACCCAGCAAACGGCTGCCTTGGCAACCCCTCAGGGATGACAGCACTGCCAT
GCTCTCTGGCAGGCATAATGTTGCCACTGTGCCTGAGGCCAACACCCTGCGTCGGGCTGCAAACATCCAT
TCCCTTCCCTGTGGGGAGGGAGGCTCTGGGGGCCTTAGTGGGAGACTCTGGACAGGGCCAAGAGACTGTT
GTATGCACACTGCCTCCAGCCTGTCAAGAAGGCGGCGTGCCTGGCATCCCTTCTACTGGTGATTGGTGCA
GATCCCTTAGCTTTTTAAAGCTTCCTTGTTTTGTCTGATCACACACAGCAGAGCTGCCCTGTATTTGGCA
GTTGGCAGACAGACCCATCACTCCCCACCATGTCCACAGTCACTTGTGCATCCTTTCCTATAACATCCTT
GTCAGGAGCTTGGTATTAGAGGGAGTTGTTTAAGAGTGGCATAGAAAGCCCCCATATTATCCTTCCCAAG
GTCTTGGGACAGGGTGGGAAATGTTCATCTTAAATTTGTAAAATGGCATCATTAGTACAGGGTGAAGAAG
GTGACTCAAGTAGTCAAGGTGGATTGAGGTCAGGAATCTGTCTATACCAGATTGGTCCTGGGCATTTTGG
TGGATGGATGTGGGGCTTGCACTGTGTGGTTGAGAGGCCTTATAAGGTTGCCCTCCTGGAGGTACCCTGG
GCCTCATGGGCCTTCCGCTCACTGCCCGCTTTCCAGTCGGGAAACCTGTCCCCCCGGTCAGGCAACATCA
CCC
